Addgene plasmid #25074: pBS-hsFlt3L
Depositing lab: Maria Castro. Depositing organization: Cedars-Sinai Medical Center. Publication: Fms-like tyrosine kinase 3 ligand recruits plasmacytoid dendritic cells to the brain. Curtin JF, King GD, Barcia C, Liu C, Hubert FX, Guillonneau C, Josien R, Anegon I, Lowenstein PR, Castro MG. J Immunol. 2006 Mar 15. 176(6):3566-77. PubMed 16517725.
Backbone
  Vector backbone: pBS
  Backbone size w/o insert (bp): 2961
  Vector type: Bacterial Expression
Growth in bacteria
  Bacterial resistance: Ampicillin, 100 μg/mL
  Growth temperature: 37°C
  Growth strain: DH5alpha
  Copy number: High Copy
Gene/Insert
  Gene/Insert name: human soluble FMS-like tyrosine kinase 3 ligand (alt name: Flt3L)
  Species: H. sapiens (human)
  Insert size (bp): 1078
  Entrez Gene: FLT3LG (a.k.a. FL, FLG3L, FLT3L)
  Cloning method: Restriction Enzyme; 5′ cloning site EcoRI (not destroyed); 3′ cloning site EcoRI (not destroyed)
  Sequencing primers: 5′ T7; 3′ T3
Terms and licenses: Academic/Nonprofit Terms; Industry Terms: Not Available to Industry
How to cite: pBS-hsFlt3L was a gift from Maria Castro (Addgene plasmid # 25074 ; http://n2t.net/addgene:25074 ; RRID:Addgene_25074)
