[The description below was written by a language model from this plasmid's Addgene catalogue record and pLannotate feature annotations shown in this document.]
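Description:
pBS-hsFlt3L is a pBluescript-type (pBS) high-copy cloning plasmid of about 4.0 kb that carries a cDNA for human soluble FMS-like tyrosine kinase 3 ligand (FLT3LG, Flt3L). It is catalogued as a bacterial expression vector. It replicates in E. coli from a ColE1/pUC-family origin and is selected with ampicillin through the β-lactamase gene and its native promoter. An f1 bacteriophage origin is also present, which in phagemids of this kind allows rescue of single-stranded DNA with helper phage.

The insert of roughly 1.1 kb sits in the multiple cloning site as an EcoRI fragment, and both flanking EcoRI sites are retained, so it can be released again with that single enzyme. It splits the polylinker and the lacZα region, leaving only fragments of each annotated. The annotated FLT3LG coding region covers about 800 bp of the insert and reads in the same direction as the adjacent T7 promoter. The T3 promoter and the lac promoter/operator/CAP site lie on the opposite side and point back toward the insert in the antisense direction. T7 polymerase would therefore yield sense transcripts and T3 polymerase antisense transcripts. No eukaryotic promoter, polyadenylation signal, epitope tag or reporter is annotated.

Given this layout, the plasmid looks best suited as a source or shuttle clone of the Flt3L cDNA, for sequencing, in vitro transcription or subcloning into other expression or delivery vectors, although the record does not state an intended use. The associated publication concerns Flt3L-driven recruitment of plasmacytoid dendritic cells to the brain.
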