Features (pLannotate 1.2.2; 14 found; start..end, strand, type, name):
      4..432     +  rep_origin     f1 ori (sequence partly withheld): f1 bacteriophage origin of replication; arrow indicates direction of (+) strand synthesis
    463..618     -  CDS            lacZα (fragment): LacZα fragment of β-galactosidase; lacZ fragment
    626..644     +  promoter       T7 promoter: promoter for bacteriophage T7 RNA polymerase
    653..707     -  misc_feature   MCS (fragment): pBluescript multiple cloning site
    724..1524    +  CDS            FLT3LG: FLT3L_HUMAN - Experimental evidence at protein level: Swiss-Prot protein existence level 1. Stimulates the proliferation of early hematopoietic cells by activating FLT3. Synergizes well with a number of other colony stimulating factors and interleukins. From Homo sapiens (Human).
   1779..1838    -  misc_feature   MCS (fragment): pBluescript multiple cloning site
   1851..1869    -  promoter       T3 promoter: promoter for bacteriophage T3 RNA polymerase
   1914..1930    -  protein_bind   lac operator: The lac repressor binds to the lac operator to inhibit transcription in E. coli. This inhibition can be relieved by adding lactose or isopropyl-β-D-thiogalactopyranoside (IPTG). lac repressor encoded by lacI
   1938..1968    -  promoter       lac promoter: promoter for the E. coli lac operon
   1983..2004    -  protein_bind   CAP binding site: CAP binding activates transcription in the presence of cAMP. E. coli catabolite activator protein
   2017..2109    -  CDS            lacI (fragment): lac repressor; lacI; The lac repressor binds to the lac operator to inhibit transcription in E. coli. This inhibition can be relieved by adding lactose or isopropyl-β-D-thiogalactopyranoside (IPTG).
   2292..2880    -  rep_origin     ori: high-copy-number ColE1/pMB1/pBR322/pUC origin of replication
   3051..3911    -  CDS            AmpR: β-lactamase; bla; confers resistance to ampicillin, carbenicillin, and related antibiotics
   3912..4016    -  promoter       AmpR promoter: bla
>Addgene plasmid #25074 | pBS-hsFlt3L | depositor full sequence | sequence record 11564 | Author sequence
CTG
[124 nt withheld, positions 4-127]
C
[91 nt withheld, positions 129-219]
A
[49 nt withheld, positions 221-269]
CCTTTGACGTTGGAGTCCACGTTCTTT
[37 nt withheld, positions 297-333]
ACCCTATCTCGGTCTATTCTTTTGATTTATAAGGGATTTTGCCGATTTCGGCCTATTGGTTAAAAAATGA
GCTGATTTAACAAAAATTTAACGCGAATTTTAACAAAATATTAACGCTTACAATTTCCATTCGCCATTCA
GGCTGCGCAACTGTTGGGAAGGGCGATCGGTGCGGGCCTCTTCGCTATTACGCCAGCTGGCGAAAGGGGG
ATGTGCTGCAAGGCGATTAAGTTGGGTAACGCCAGGGTTTTCCCAGTCACGACGTTGTAAAACGACGGCC
AGTGAGCGCGCGTAATACGACTCACTATAGGGCGAATTGGGTACCGGGCCCCCCCTCGAGGTCGACGGTA
TCGATAAGCTTGATATCGAATTCCGGGGCCCCCGGCCGAAATGACAGTGCTGGCGCCAGCCTGGAGCCCA
ACAACCTATCTCCTCCTGCTGCTGCTGCTGAGCTCGGGACTCAGTGGGACCCAGGACTGCTCCTTCCAAC
ACAGCCCCATCTCCTCCGACTTCGCTGTCAAAATCCGTGAGCTGTCTGACTACCTGCTTCAAGATTACCC
AGTCACCGTGGCCTCCAACCTGCAGGACGAGGAGCTCTGCGGGGGCCTCTGGCGGCTGGTCCTGGCACAG
CGCTGGATGGAGCGGCTCAAGACTGTCGCTGGGTCCAAGATGCAAGGCTTGCTGGAGCGCGTGAACACGG
AGATACACTTTGTCACCAAATGTGCCTTTCAGCCCCCCCCCAGCTGTCTTCGCTTCGTCCAGACCAACAT
CTCCCGCCTCCTGCAGGAGACCTCCGAGCAGCTGGTGGCGCTGAAGCCCTGGATCACTCGCCAGAACTTC
TCCCGGTGCCTGGAGCTGCAGTGTCAGCCCGTAGAGACGGTGTTTCACCGTGTCAGCCAGGATGGTCTCG
ATCTCCTGACCTCGTGATCTGCCCGCCTCGGCCTCCCAAAGTGCTAGGATTACAGATACTCCTCAACCCT
GCCACCCCCATGGAGTCCCCGGCCCCTGGAGGCCACAGCCCCGACAGCCCCGCAGCCCCCTCTGCTCCTC
CTACTGCTGCTGCCCGTGGGCCTCCTGCTGCTGGCCGCTGCCTGGTGCCTGCACTGGCAGAGGACGCGGC
GGAGGACACCCCGCCCTGGGGAGCAGGTGCCCCCCGTCCCCAGTCCCCAGGACCTGCTGCTTGTGGAGCA
CTGACCTGGCCAAGGCCTCATCCTGCGGAGCCTTAAACAACGCAGTGAGACAGACATCTATCATCCCATT
TTACAGGGGAGGATACTGAGGCACACAGAGGGGAGTCACCAGCCAGAGGATGTATAGCCTGGACACAGAG
GAAGTTGGCTAGAGGCCGGTCCCTTCCTTGGGCCCCTCTCATTCCCTCCCCAGAATGGAGGCAACGCCAG
AATCCAGCACCGGCCCCATTTACCCAACTCTGAACAAAGCCCCCGGAATTCCTGCAGCCCGGGGGATCCA
CTAGTTCTAGAGCGGCCGCCACCGCGGTGGAGCTCCAGCTTTTGTTCCCTTTAGTGAGGGTTAATTGCGC
GCTTGGCGTAATCATGGTCATAGCTGTTTCCTGTGTGAAATTGTTATCCGCTCACAATTCCACACAACAT
ACGAGCCGGAAGCATAAAGTGTAAAGCCTGGGGTGCCTAATGAGTGAGCTAACTCACATTAATTGCGTTG
CGCTCACTGCCCGCTTTCCAGTCGGGAAACCTGTCGTGCCAGCTGCATTAATGAATCGGCCAACGCGCGG
GGAGAGGCGGTTTGCGTATTGGGCGCTCTTCCGCTTCCTCGCTCACTGACTCGCTGCGCTCGGTCGTTCG
GCTGCGGCGAGCGGTATCAGCTCACTCAAAGGCGGTAATACGGTTATCCACAGAATCAGGGGATAACGCA
GGAAAGAACATGTGAGCAAAAGGCCAGCAAAAGGCCAGGAACCGTAAAAAGGCCGCGTTGCTGGCGTTTT
TCCATAGGCTCCGCCCCCCTGACGAGCATCACAAAAATCGACGCTCAAGTCAGAGGTGGCGAAACCCGAC
AGGACTATAAAGATACCAGGCGTTTCCCCCTGGAAGCTCCCTCGTGCGCTCTCCTGTTCCGACCCTGCCG
CTTACCGGATACCTGTCCGCCTTTCTCCCTTCGGGAAGCGTGGCGCTTTCTCATAGCTCACGCTGTAGGT
ATCTCAGTTCGGTGTAGGTCGTTCGCTCCAAGCTGGGCTGTGTGCACGAACCCCCCGTTCAGCCCGACCG
CTGCGCCTTATCCGGTAACTATCGTCTTGAGTCCAACCCGGTAAGACACGACTTATCGCCACTGGCAGCA
GCCACTGGTAACAGGATTAGCAGAGCGAGGTATGTAGGCGGTGCTACAGAGTTCTTGAAGTGGTGGCCTA
ACTACGGCTACACTAGAAGGACAGTATTTGGTATCTGCGCTCTGCTGAAGCCAGTTACCTTCGGAAAAAG
AGTTGGTAGCTCTTGATCCGGCAAACAAACCACCGCTGGTAGCGGTGGTTTTTTTGTTTGCAAGCAGCAG
ATTACGCGCAGAAAAAAAGGATCTCAAGAAGATCCTTTGATCTTTTCTACGGGGTCTGACGCTCAGTGGA
ACGAAAACTCACGTTAAGGGATTTTGGTCATGAGATTATCAAAAAGGATCTTCACCTAGATCCTTTTAAA
TTAAAAATGAAGTTTTAAATCAATCTAAAGTATATATGAGTAAACTTGGTCTGACAGTTACCAATGCTTA
ATCAGTGAGGCACCTATCTCAGCGATCTGTCTATTTCGTTCATCCATAGTTGCCTGACTCCCCGTCGTGT
AGATAACTACGATACGGGAGGGCTTACCATCTGGCCCCAGTGCTGCAATGATACCGCGAGACCCACGCTC
ACCGGCTCCAGATTTATCAGCAATAAACCAGCCAGCCGGAAGGGCCGAGCGCAGAAGTGGTCCTGCAACT
TTATCCGCCTCCATCCAGTCTATTAATTGTTGCCGGGAAGCTAGAGTAAGTAGTTCGCCAGTTAATAGTT
TGCGCAACGTTGTTGCCATTGCTACAGGCATCGTGGTGTCACGCTCGTCGTTTGGTATGGCTTCATTCAG
CTCCGGTTCCCAACGATCAAGGCGAGTTACATGATCCCCCATGTTGTGCAAAAAAGCGGTTAGCTCCTTC
GGTCCTCCGATCGTTGTCAGAAGTAAGTTGGCCGCAGTGTTATCACTCATGGTTATGGCAGCACTGCATA
ATTCTCTTACTGTCATGCCATCCGTAAGATGCTTTTCTGTGACTGGTGAGTACTCAACCAAGTCATTCTG
AGAATAGTGTATGCGGCGACCGAGTTGCTCTTGCCCGGCGTCAATACGGGATAATACCGCGCCACATAGC
AGAACTTTAAAAGTGCTCATCATTGGAAAACGTTCTTCGGGGCGAAAACTCTCAAGGATCTTACCGCTGT
TGAGATCCAGTTCGATGTAACCCACTCGTGCACCCAACTGATCTTCAGCATCTTTTACTTTCACCAGCGT
TTCTGGGTGAGCAAAAACAGGAAGGCAAAATGCCGCAAAAAAGGGAATAAGGGCGACACGGAAATGTTGA
ATACTCATACTCTTCCTTTTTCAATATTATTGAAGCATTTATCAGGGTTATTGTCTCATGAGCGGATACA
TATTTGAATGTATTTAGAAAAATAAACAAATAGGGGTTCCGCGCACATTTCCCCGAAAAGTGCCAC
