>Addgene plasmid #25074 | pBS-hsFlt3L | addgene partial sequence | sequence record 30941 | 25074 with T7
GGTATCGATAAGCTTGATATCGAATTCCGGGGCCCCCGGCCGAAATGACAGTGCTGGCGCCAGCCTGGAG
CCCAACAACCTATCTCCTCCTGCTGCTGCTGCTGAGCTCGGGACTCAGTGGGACCCAGGACTGCTCCTTC
CAACACAGCCCCATCTCCTCCGACTTCGCTGTCAAAATCCGTGAGCTGTCTGACTACCTGCTTCAAGATT
ACCCAGTCACCGTGGCCTCCAACCTGCAGGACGAGGAGCTCTGCGGGGGCCTCTGGCGGCTGGTCCTGGC
ACAGCGCTGGATGGAGCGGCTCAAGACTGTCGCTGGGTCCAAGATGCAAGGCTTGCTGGAGCGCGTGAAC
ACGGAGATACACTTTGTCACCAAATGTGCCTTTCAGCCCCCCCCCAGCTGTCTTCGCTTCGTCCAGACCA
ACATCTCCCGCCTCCTGCAGGAGACCTCCGAGCAGCTGGTGGCGCTGAAGCCCTGGATCACTCGCCAGAA
CTTCTCCCGGTGCCTGGAGCTGCAGTGTCAGCCCGTAGAGACGGTGTTTCACCGTGTCAGCCAGGATGGT
CTCGATCTCCTGACCTCGTGATCTGCCCGCCTCGGCCTCCCAAAGTGCTAGGATTACAGATACTCCTCAA
CCCTGCCACCCCCATGGAGTCCCCGGCCCCTGGAGGCCACAGCCCCGACAGCCCCGCAGCCCCCTCTGTT
CCTCCTACTGCTGCTGCCCGTGGGCCTCCTGCTGCTGGCCGCTGCCTGGTGCCTGCACTGGCAGA
